Addgene plasmid #125917: 146_pAAV-ProA34-CatCh-GFP-WPRE
Purpose: Targeting expression to neuronal and glial cell types in mice, non-human primates, and human retina
Depositing lab: Botond Roska. Depositing organization: Friedrich Miescher Institute for Biomedical Research. Publication: Targeting neuronal and glial cell types with synthetic promoter AAVs in mice, non-human primates and humans. Juttner J, Szabo A, Gross-Scherf B, Morikawa RK, Rompani SB, Hantz P, Szikra T, Esposti F, Cowan CS, Bharioke A, Patino-Alvarez CP, Keles O, Kusnyerik A, Azoulay T, Hartl D, Krebs AR, Schubeler D, Hajdu RI, Lukats A, Nemeth J, Nagy ZZ, Wu KC, Wu RH, Xiang L, Fang XL, Jin ZB, Goldblum D, Hasler PW, Scholl HPN, Krol J, Roska B. Nat Neurosci. 2019 Jul 8. pii: 10.1038/s41593-019-0431-2. doi: 10.1038/s41593-019-0431-2. PubMed 31285614.
Backbone
  Vector backbone: pAAV
  Vector type: AAV
Growth in bacteria
  Bacterial resistance: Ampicillin, 100 μg/mL
  Growth temperature: 37°C
  Growth strain: NEB Stable
  Copy number: High Copy
Gene/Insert
  Gene/Insert name: CatCh-GFP (alt name: ChR2(L132C)-EGFP)
  Species: Synthetic
  Promoter: ProA34
  Cloning method: Restriction Enzyme; 5′ cloning site Unknown (unknown if destroyed); 3′ cloning site Unknown (unknown if destroyed)
Terms and licenses: Academic/Nonprofit Terms; Industry Terms: Not Available to Industry
Depositor comments: Please visit https://www.biorxiv.org/content/early/2018/10/04/434720.full.pdf for BioRxiv preprint
How to cite: 146_pAAV-ProA34-CatCh-GFP-WPRE was a gift from Botond Roska (Addgene plasmid # 125917 ; http://n2t.net/addgene:125917 ; RRID:Addgene_125917)
