[The description below was written by a language model from this plasmid's Addgene catalogue record and the feature table of its GenBank file.]
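Description:
146_pAAV-ProA34-CatCh-GFP-WPRE is a 7.7 kb circular AAV transfer plasmid built on a pAAV backbone, designed to package an optogenetic expression cassette into recombinant adeno-associated virus. It is propagated in bacteria through a high-copy ColE1/pUC-type origin and selected with ampicillin via the beta-lactamase gene. An f1 phage origin is also present in the backbone. The recorded growth strain is a recombination-deficient "stable" type, a common choice for keeping the repeat-rich AAV inverted terminal repeats intact.

The payload lies between two AAV2 ITRs, which are the cis elements needed for replication and encapsidation of the vector genome when Rep, Cap and helper functions are supplied in trans. Expression is driven by ProA34, one of a series of synthetic promoters. It is not annotated in the feature table, but presumably occupies the roughly 2 kb unannotated stretch between the left ITR and the Kozak sequence. Downstream, a Kozak consensus precedes the coding sequence for CatCh, the L132C variant of the channelrhodopsin-2 fragment from Chlamydomonas reinhardtii. This blue-light-gated cation channel is followed closely by EGFP, consistent with the catalogued ChR2(L132C)-EGFP fusion, so expressing cells can be both light-activated and visualised by fluorescence. A WPRE enhances transcript stability and expression, and the human growth hormone polyadenylation signal terminates the transcript. The Factor Xa site annotated within the WPRE on the opposite strand is most likely an incidental sequence match.

According to the record, the construct is intended for targeting expression to neuronal and glial cell types in the retina of mice, non-human primates and humans. The record does not state which particular cell population ProA34 labels.
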