LOCUS       Exported 7707 bp ds-DNA circular SYN 13-MAY-2021
DEFINITION  Targeting expression to neuronal and glial cell types in mice,
            non-human primates, and human retina.
ACCESSION   .
VERSION     .
KEYWORDS    146_pAAV-ProA34-CatCh-GFP-WPRE
SOURCE      synthetic DNA construct
  ORGANISM  synthetic DNA construct
REFERENCE   1 (bases 1 to 7707)
  AUTHORS   Juttner J, Szabo A, Gross-Scherf B, Morikawa RK, Rompani SB, Hantz
            P, Szikra T, Esposti F, Cowan CS, Bharioke A, Patino-Alvarez CP,
            Keles O, Kusnyerik A, Azoulay T, Hartl D, Krebs AR, Schubeler D,
            Hajdu RI, Lukats A, Nemeth J, Nagy ZZ, Wu KC, Wu RH, Xiang L, Fang
            XL, Jin ZB, Goldblum D, Hasler PW, Scholl HPN, Krol J, Roska B
  TITLE     Targeting neuronal and glial cell types with synthetic promoter AAVs
            in mice, non-human primates and humans.
  JOURNAL   Nat Neurosci. 2019 Jul 8. pii: 10.1038/s41593-019-0431-2. doi:
            10.1038/s41593-019-0431-2.
  PUBMED    31285614
REFERENCE   2 (bases 1 to 7707)
  AUTHORS   .
  TITLE     Direct Submission
  JOURNAL   Exported May 13, 2021 from SnapGene Server 1.1.58
            http://www.snapgene.com
FEATURES             Location/Qualifiers
     source          1..7707
                     /organism="synthetic DNA construct"
                     /mol_type="other DNA"
     repeat_region   1..130
                     /label=AAV2 ITR (alternate)
                     /note="Functional equivalent of wild-type AAV2 ITR"
     regulatory      2151..2160
                     /regulatory_class="other"
                     /note="vertebrate consensus sequence for strong initiation
                     of translation (Kozak, 1987)"
     CDS             2157..3080
                     /codon_start=1
                     /product="N-terminal fragment of channelrhodopsin-2 from
                     the alga Chlamydomonas reinhardtii (Nagel et al., 2003)"
                     /label=ChR2
                     /note="blue light-activated cation channel"
                     /translation="MDYGGALSAVGRELLFVTNPVVVNGSVLVPEDQCYCAGWIESRGT
                     NGAQTASNVLQWLAAGFSILLLMFYAYQTWKSTCGWEEIYVCAIEMVKVILEFFFEFKN
                     PSMLYLATGHRVQWLRYAEWLLTCPVICIHLSNLTGLSNDYSRRTMGLLVSDIGTIVWG
                     ATSAMATGYVKVIFFCLGLCYGANTFFHAAKAYIEGYHTVPKGRCRQVVTGMAWLFFVS
                     WGMFPILFILGPEGFGVLSVYGSTVGHTIIDLMSKNCWGLLGHYLRVLIHEHILIHGDI
                     RKTTKLNIGGTEIEVETLVEDEAEAGA"
     CDS             3087..3803
                     /codon_start=1
                     /product="enhanced GFP"
                     /label=EGFP
                     /translation="MVSKGEELFTGVVPILVELDGDVNGHKFSVSGEGEGDATYGKLTL
                     KFICTTGKLPVPWPTLVTTLTYGVQCFSRYPDHMKQHDFFKSAMPEGYVQERTIFFKDD
                     GNYKTRAEVKFEGDTLVNRIELKGIDFKEDGNILGHKLEYNYNSHNVYIMADKQKNGIK
                     VNFKIRHNIEDGSVQLADHYQQNTPIGDGPVLLPDNHYLSTQSALSKDPNEKRDHMVLL
                     EFVTAAGITLGMDELYK"
     primer_bind     complement(3132..3153)
                     /label=EGFP-N
                     /note="EGFP, reverse primer"
     primer_bind     complement(3393..3412)
                     /label=EXFP-R
                     /note="For distinguishing EGFP variants, reverse primer"
     primer_bind     3740..3761
                     /label=EGFP-C
                     /note="EGFP, forward primer"
     misc_feature    3834..4422
                     /label=WPRE
                     /note="woodchuck hepatitis virus posttranscriptional
                     regulatory element"
     primer_bind     complement(3887..3907)
                     /label=WPRE-R
                     /note="WPRE, reverse primer"
     CDS             complement(4305..4316)
                     /codon_start=1
                     /product="Factor Xa recognition and cleavage site"
                     /label=Factor Xa site
                     /translation="IEGR"
     polyA_signal    4454..4930
                     /label=hGH poly(A) signal
                     /note="human growth hormone polyadenylation signal"
     primer_bind     complement(4653..4672)
                     /label=hGH-PA-R
                     /note="Human growth hormone terminator, reverse primer"
     repeat_region   4970..5110
                     /label=AAV2 ITR
                     /note="inverted terminal repeat of adeno-associated virus
                     serotype 2"
     repeat_region   4970..5099
                     /label=AAV2 ITR
     rep_origin      5185..5640
                     /direction=RIGHT
                     /label=f1 ori
                     /note="f1 bacteriophage origin of replication; arrow
                     indicates direction of (+) strand synthesis"
     primer_bind     complement(5272..5291)
                     /label=F1ori-R
                     /note="F1 origin, reverse primer"
     primer_bind     5482..5503
                     /label=F1ori-F
                     /note="F1 origin, forward primer"
     primer_bind     complement(5657..5676)
                     /label=pRS-marker
                     /note="pRS vectors, use to sequence yeast selectable
                     marker"
     primer_bind     5776..5798
                     /label=pGEX 3'
                     /note="pGEX vectors, reverse primer"
     primer_bind     complement(5836..5854)
                     /label=pBRforEco
                     /note="pBR322 vectors, upsteam of EcoRI site, forward
                     primer"
     promoter        5922..6026
                     /gene="bla"
                     /label=AmpR promoter
     CDS             6027..6887
                     /codon_start=1
                     /gene="bla"
                     /product="beta-lactamase"
                     /label=AmpR
                     /note="confers resistance to ampicillin, carbenicillin, and
                     related antibiotics"
                     /translation="MSIQHFRVALIPFFAAFCLPVFAHPETLVKVKDAEDQLGARVGYI
                     ELDLNSGKILESFRPEERFPMMSTFKVLLCGAVLSRIDAGQEQLGRRIHYSQNDLVEYS
                     PVTEKHLTDGMTVRELCSAAITMSDNTAANLLLTTIGGPKELTAFLHNMGDHVTRLDRW
                     EPELNEAIPNDERDTTMPVAMATTLRKLLTGELLTLASRQQLIDWMEADKVAGPLLRSA
                     LPAGWFIADKSGAGERGSRGIIAALGPDGKPSRIVVIYTTGSQATMDERNRQIAEIGAS
                     LIKHW"
     primer_bind     complement(6245..6264)
                     /label=Amp-R
                     /note="Ampicillin resistance gene, reverse primer"
     rep_origin      7058..7646
                     /direction=RIGHT
                     /label=ori
                     /note="high-copy-number ColE1/pMB1/pBR322/pUC origin of
                     replication"
     primer_bind     7547..7566
                     /label=pBR322ori-F
                     /note="pBR322 origin, forward primer"
ORIGIN
        1 cctgcaggca gctgcgcgct cgctcgctca ctgaggccgc ccgggcgtcg ggcgaccttt
       61 ggtcgcccgg cctcagtgag cgagcgagcg cgcagagagg gagtggccaa ctccatcact
      121 aggggttcct gcggccgcac gcgtgtgttc actgttattg ccattcaacc tttctcatcc
      181 tcaatttcct attcagagta acacaccatg gagaggtgct aaatggaaat aaaatcaaaa
      241 ttgttaaaat atttccctaa taaaaatttg tgtactgtat tctactgcat ctgactttta
      301 tatcacccca ttaaagaaaa tactgctagt ggcccagtat accagtttca tgattcataa
      361 acaggcatgg tcttgagcgg ctaagaaatc cagcttacag aacacatttt aatggtcttt
      421 ttcaacaagc agttttagag tcacagaaaa tttgtacaga aaaatgcagt ttcccagacc
      481 cttgtctcta cagcttcccc cacaatcagt accccctccc tctactgtca acatccctgt
      541 aggagtgaaa tgcttgtcac agtggaggaa attccaggaa tggagcatct gtcattaccc
      601 acatggccaa agtgtccttt aggaccccct cttgcttttg tgcatcctgt gggttttgac
      661 aagtgtgaat gacatgtttg ccaccacaca atcaaacaga atagcttaac tgtcctattc
      721 acccctctta ctggctcttc ctgttcatct ctccaactgt gtgtgtgtgt gtgtgtgtgt
      781 gtgtgtgtgt gtgtgtgtgt cagtgtgtgt gtgtatgaga gaatccctag cctaggatag
      841 cttccacctc tagaggataa ccttgaactt ctgaccttgc cctcctttcc taagtgaggg
      901 aaagcttgga tcatagacct cacccccacc tcacccccac ccccacatcc caagcccagt
      961 ttatgtggta cgggataaca aacacagggc cttatgcatg ctaggcaaag gactctacca
     1021 aactgagcta catctcggcc cagcttatgt ttttaaatcc aattccaggc catagctaga
     1081 tccagggttg ataaccccga tggtcaagaa cctggatttg aaccagagat gttctctgcc
     1141 tcaggaaaga tgagagggaa tataggggca tccaactgga agaactgatt tctctcaaag
     1201 tagagggggt tatgggcaca ggggtcatag gaatccaagg ctctgggagc taatggtgat
     1261 gatgttgtcc tgctggaagc tagcagctag gctagcagga gaaccctggg tgaagtgatg
     1321 gctaagcttt cctccctttt catcttgtga cctgaagcaa tttcctcttt attgtgaagg
     1381 ctgggacaag ttgtggtaca aggtcacacc accaccagca gggcagtgct taggagtgtc
     1441 aaggacttat ccagggccta ccgaagccta ggacagaagg agtgtgccca aggagtgcgc
     1501 ggctgcccct tgagggactt ggtaagcaac agaggttctc tttcctctct cacctagctg
     1561 ggcaggaggg atttggcagc ctgagccggg ctggccttaa agctctggat cttaacctct
     1621 gagccctcag actcagcggg tggcgccggt ggcagggcgg cggcagctgt gcaggtctgc
     1681 ccaagggtta actcattcct gggcagctgc agcgcgtgcg gtgcgaaatc tcaccagaag
     1741 agggtacagt agcaaagcgt ttgacgtcag gctggaattc ctattgtgtt tcggacccgc
     1801 tccggcaaag ccactccaag ttagctctct atacagcccg gatcgcgcag ctctcgggct
     1861 gacccacctc tgccgctcaa ccggggaagg aggacgctgc ctacgagaag aaccaagtcc
     1921 tgtcccggac cgagctgaag gagcccgtgg gtgagtgtca ccggaggcca ccggccgcag
     1981 agtcccccgc cagcgctcct ggatgcccgc gtgcagcccc gccactgggt gcatggctcc
     2041 cttgcggcgc gccccagcct gcctccgccc gctgtgagtg ccttttccgg caggtggttg
     2101 ttgtccccta gggcctcgca ttggcagcgg ctgcggcagg gctcggatcc gccaccatgg
     2161 attatggagg cgccctgagt gccgttgggc gcgagctgct atttgtaacg aacccagtag
     2221 tcgtcaatgg ctctgtactt gtgcctgagg accagtgtta ctgcgcgggc tggattgagt
     2281 cgcgtggcac aaacggtgcc caaacggcgt cgaacgtgct gcaatggctt gctgctggct
     2341 tctccatcct actgcttatg ttttacgcct accaaacatg gaagtcaacc tgcggctggg
     2401 aggagatcta tgtgtgcgct atcgagatgg tcaaggtgat tctcgagttc ttcttcgagt
     2461 ttaagaaccc gtccatgctg tatctagcca caggccaccg cgtccagtgg ttgcgttacg
     2521 ccgagtggct tctcacctgc ccggtcattt gcattcacct gtcaaacctg acgggcttgt
     2581 ccaacgacta cagcaggcgc accatgggtc tgcttgtgtc tgatattggc acaattgtgt
     2641 ggggcgccac ttccgccatg gccaccggat acgtcaaggt catcttcttc tgcctgggtc
     2701 tgtgttatgg tgctaacacg ttctttcacg ctgccaaggc ctacatcgag ggttaccaca
     2761 ccgtgccgaa gggccggtgt cgccaggtgg tgactggcat ggcttggctc ttcttcgtat
     2821 catggggtat gttccccatc ctgttcatcc tcggccccga gggcttcggc gtcctgagcg
     2881 tgtacggctc caccgtcggc cacaccatca ttgacctgat gtcgaagaac tgctggggtc
     2941 tgctcggcca ctacctgcgc gtgctgatcc acgagcatat cctcatccac ggcgacattc
     3001 gcaagaccac caaattgaac attggtggca ctgagattga ggtcgagacg ctggtggagg
     3061 acgaggccga ggctggcgcg gtacccatgg tgagcaaggg cgaggagctg ttcaccgggg
     3121 tggtgcccat cctggtcgag ctggacggcg acgtaaacgg ccacaagttc agcgtgtccg
     3181 gcgagggcga gggcgatgcc acctacggca agctgaccct gaagttcatc tgcaccaccg
     3241 gcaagctgcc cgtgccctgg cccaccctcg tgaccaccct gacctacggc gtgcagtgct
     3301 tcagccgcta ccccgaccac atgaagcagc acgacttctt caagtccgcc atgcccgaag
     3361 gctacgtcca ggagcgcacc atcttcttca aggacgacgg caactacaag acccgcgccg
     3421 aggtgaagtt cgagggcgac accctggtga accgcatcga gctgaagggc atcgacttca
     3481 aggaggacgg caacatcctg gggcacaagc tggagtacaa ctacaacagc cacaacgtct
     3541 atatcatggc cgacaagcag aagaacggca tcaaggtgaa cttcaagatc cgccacaaca
     3601 tcgaggacgg cagcgtgcag ctcgccgacc actaccagca gaacaccccc atcggcgacg
     3661 gccccgtgct gctgcccgac aaccactacc tgagcaccca gtccgccctg agcaaagacc
     3721 ccaacgagaa gcgcgatcac atggtcctgc tggagttcgt gaccgccgcc gggatcactc
     3781 tcggcatgga cgagctgtac aagtgataag aattcgatat caagcttatc gataatcaac
     3841 ctctggatta caaaatttgt gaaagattga ctggtattct taactatgtt gctcctttta
     3901 cgctatgtgg atacgctgct ttaatgcctt tgtatcatgc tattgcttcc cgtatggctt
     3961 tcattttctc ctccttgtat aaatcctggt tgctgtctct ttatgaggag ttgtggcccg
     4021 ttgtcaggca acgtggcgtg gtgtgcactg tgtttgctga cgcaaccccc actggttggg
     4081 gcattgccac cacctgtcag ctcctttccg ggactttcgc tttccccctc cctattgcca
     4141 cggcggaact catcgccgcc tgccttgccc gctgctggac aggggctcgg ctgttgggca
     4201 ctgacaattc cgtggtgttg tcggggaaat catcgtcctt tccttggctg ctcgcctatg
     4261 ttgccacctg gattctgcgc gggacgtcct tctgctacgt cccttcggcc ctcaatccag
     4321 cggaccttcc ttcccgcggc ctgctgccgg ctctgcggcc tcttccgcgt cttcgccttc
     4381 gccctcagac gagtcggatc tccctttggg ccgcctcccc gcatcgatac cgagcgctgc
     4441 tcgagagatc tacgggtggc atccctgtga cccctcccca gtgcctctcc tggccctgga
     4501 agttgccact ccagtgccca ccagccttgt cctaataaaa ttaagttgca tcattttgtc
     4561 tgactaggtg tccttctata atattatggg gtggaggggg gtggtatgga gcaaggggca
     4621 agttgggaag acaacctgta gggcctgcgg ggtctattgg gaaccaagct ggagtgcagt
     4681 ggcacaatct tggctcactg caatctccgc ctcctgggtt caagcgattc tcctgcctca
     4741 gcctcccgag ttgttgggat tccaggcatg catgaccagg ctcagctaat ttttgttttt
     4801 ttggtagaga cggggtttca ccatattggc caggctggtc tccaactcct aatctcaggt
     4861 gatctaccca ccttggcctc ccaaattgct gggattacag gcgtgaacca ctgctccctt
     4921 ccctgtcctt ctgattttgt aggtaaccac gtgcggaccg agcggccgca ggaaccccta
     4981 gtgatggagt tggccactcc ctctctgcgc gctcgctcgc tcactgaggc cgggcgacca
     5041 aaggtcgccc gacgcccggg ctttgcccgg gcggcctcag tgagcgagcg agcgcgcagc
     5101 tgcctgcagg ggcgcctgat gcggtatttt ctccttacgc atctgtgcgg tatttcacac
     5161 cgcatannnn nnnnnnnnnn nnnnnnnnnn nnnnnnnnnn nnnnnnnnnn nnnnnnnnnn
     5221 nnnnnnnnnn nnnnnnnnnn nnnnnnnnnn nnnnnnnnnn ntnnnnnnnn nnnnnnnnnn
     5281 nnnnnnnnnn nnnnnnnnnn nnnnnnnncn nnnnnnnnnn nnnnnnnnnn nnnnnnnnnn
     5341 nnnnnnnnnn nnnnnnnnnn nnnnnnnnnn nnnnnnnnnn nnnnnnnnnn nnnnnnnnnn
     5401 nnnnnnnnnn nnnnnnnnnn nnnnnnnnnn nnnnnnnnnn nnnnnnnnnn cctttgacgt
     5461 tggagtccac gttctttaat agtggactct tgttccaaac tggaacaaca ctcaactcta
     5521 tctcgggcta ttcttttgat ttataaggga ttttgccgat ttcggtctat tggttaaaaa
     5581 atgagctgat ttaacaaaaa tttaacgcga attttaacaa aatattaacg tttacaattt
     5641 tatggtgcac tctcagtaca atctgctctg atgccgcata gttaagccag ccccgacacc
     5701 cgccaacacc cgctgacgcg ccctgacggg cttgtctgct cccggcatcc gcttacagac
     5761 aagctgtgac cgtctccggg agctgcatgt gtcagaggtt ttcaccgtca tcaccgaaac
     5821 gcgcgagacg aaagggcctc gtgatacgcc tatttttata ggttaatgtc atgataataa
     5881 tggtttctta gacgtcaggt ggcacttttc ggggaaatgt gcgcggaacc cctatttgtt
     5941 tatttttcta aatacattca aatatgtatc cgctcatgag acaataaccc tgataaatgc
     6001 ttcaataata ttgaaaaagg aagagtatga gtattcaaca tttccgtgtc gcccttattc
     6061 ccttttttgc ggcattttgc cttcctgttt ttgctcaccc agaaacgctg gtgaaagtaa
     6121 aagatgctga agatcagttg ggtgcacgag tgggttacat cgaactggat ctcaacagcg
     6181 gtaagatcct tgagagtttt cgccccgaag aacgttttcc aatgatgagc acttttaaag
     6241 ttctgctatg tggcgcggta ttatcccgta ttgacgccgg gcaagagcaa ctcggtcgcc
     6301 gcatacacta ttctcagaat gacttggttg agtactcacc agtcacagaa aagcatctta
     6361 cggatggcat gacagtaaga gaattatgca gtgctgccat aaccatgagt gataacactg
     6421 cggccaactt acttctgaca acgatcggag gaccgaagga gctaaccgct tttttgcaca
     6481 acatggggga tcatgtaact cgccttgatc gttgggaacc ggagctgaat gaagccatac
     6541 caaacgacga gcgtgacacc acgatgcctg tagcaatggc aacaacgttg cgcaaactat
     6601 taactggcga actacttact ctagcttccc ggcaacaatt aatagactgg atggaggcgg
     6661 ataaagttgc aggaccactt ctgcgctcgg cccttccggc tggctggttt attgctgata
     6721 aatctggagc cggtgagcgt gggtctcgcg gtatcattgc agcactgggg ccagatggta
     6781 agccctcccg tatcgtagtt atctacacga cggggagtca ggcaactatg gatgaacgaa
     6841 atagacagat cgctgagata ggtgcctcac tgattaagca ttggtaactg tcagaccaag
     6901 tttactcata tatactttag attgatttaa aacttcattt ttaatttaaa aggatctagg
     6961 tgaagatcct ttttgataat ctcatgacca aaatccctta acgtgagttt tcgttccact
     7021 gagcgtcaga ccccgtagaa aagatcaaag gatcttcttg agatcctttt tttctgcgcg
     7081 taatctgctg cttgcaaaca aaaaaaccac cgctaccagc ggtggtttgt ttgccggatc
     7141 aagagctacc aactcttttt ccgaaggtaa ctggcttcag cagagcgcag ataccaaata
     7201 ctgttcttct agtgtagccg tagttaggcc accacttcaa gaactctgta gcaccgccta
     7261 catacctcgc tctgctaatc ctgttaccag tggctgctgc cagtggcgat aagtcgtgtc
     7321 ttaccgggtt ggactcaaga cgatagttac cggataaggc gcagcggtcg ggctgaacgg
     7381 ggggttcgtg cacacagccc agcttggagc gaacgaccta caccgaactg agatacctac
     7441 agcgtgagct atgagaaagc gccacgcttc ccgaagggag aaaggcggac aggtatccgg
     7501 taagcggcag ggtcggaaca ggagagcgca cgagggagct tccaggggga aacgcctggt
     7561 atctttatag tcctgtcggg tttcgccacc tctgacttga gcgtcgattt ttgtgatgct
     7621 cgtcaggggg gcggagccta tggaaaaacg ccagcaacgc ggccttttta cggttcctgg
     7681 ccttttgctg gccttttgct cacatgt
//
